Addgene plasmid #142852: TFORF1779
Purpose: Lentiviral vector for overexpressing transcription factor ORFs with unique 24-bp barcodes. Barcodes facilitate identification of transcription factors in pooled screens.
Depositing lab: Feng Zhang. Depositing organization: Broad Institute. Publication: A transcription factor atlas of directed differentiation. Joung J, Ma S, Tay T, Geiger-Schuller KR, Kirchgatterer PC, Verdine VK, Guo B, Arias-Garcia MA, Allen WE, Singh A, Kuksenko O, Abudayyeh OO, Gootenberg JS, Fu Z, Macrae RK, Buenrostro JD, Regev A, Zhang F. Cell. 2023 Jan 5;186(1):209-229.e26. doi: 10.1016/j.cell.2022.11.026. PubMed 36608654.
Backbone
  Vector backbone: pLX_TRC317
  Backbone manufacturer: Broad Institute Genetic Perturbation Platform
  Backbone size w/o insert (bp): 8264
  Vector type: Mammalian Expression, Lentiviral
  Selectable markers: Puromycin
Growth in bacteria
  Bacterial resistance: Ampicillin, 100 μg/mL
  Growth temperature: 37°C
  Growth strain: NEB Stable
  Copy number: High Copy
Gene/Insert
  Gene/Insert name: ZNF507
  Species: H. sapiens (human)
  Insert size (bp): 2963
  Entrez Gene: ZNF507 (a.k.a. Zfp507)
  Promoter: EF1a
  Cloning method: Unknown
  Sequencing primers: 5′ GGGTGGAGACTGAAGTTAGGCCAG; 3′ CACATAGCGTAAAAGGAGCAACATAG
Terms and licenses: Academic/Nonprofit Terms; Industry Terms: Not Available to Industry
Depositor comments: NM_014910,NM_001136156,ENST00000311921,ENST00000355898 . The transcription factor ORF portion of this plasmid was synthesized by Genewiz. Please test multiple small colonies in case of plasmid recombination. To make this collection available in a timely manner, a portion of this collection was not fully sequenced by Addgene. If an Addgene verified full plasmid sequence is not available, please contact us prior to placing an order to request the full sequence.
How to cite: TFORF1779 was a gift from Feng Zhang (Addgene plasmid # 142852 ; http://n2t.net/addgene:142852 ; RRID:Addgene_142852)
