[The description below was written by a language model from this plasmid's Addgene catalogue record and pLannotate feature annotations shown in this document.]
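Description:
TFORF1779 is a lentiviral mammalian expression plasmid built on the pLX_TRC317 backbone and carrying the human zinc-finger gene ZNF507, one member of a large barcoded transcription factor ORF collection. It is propagated in E. coli through a high-copy ColE1/pUC-type origin with ampicillin selection (AmpR under its own bla promoter). An f1 origin and remnants of a lac/lacZα cloning region flanked by T3 and T7 promoters are also present in the bacterial portion. The depositor notes that the plasmid can recombine, as is common for LTR-containing vectors. The sequenced record is 11,227 nt, consistent with the stated backbone and insert sizes.

The viral cassette has a third-generation, self-inactivating layout. An RSV promoter fused to a truncated HIV-1 5' LTR drives genomic RNA production in packaging cells, followed by the Ψ packaging signal with a partial gag fragment, the RRE for Rev-dependent nuclear export, a cPPT/CTS element, and a ΔU3 3' LTR followed by an SV40 polyadenylation signal. Within this unit, an SV40 early promoter/origin region drives puromycin N-acetyltransferase for selection of transduced cells. Downstream, the strong constitutive EF-1α promoter drives the ZNF507 ORF, which was made synthetically, with a WPRE after it to enhance transcript expression. According to the record, each ORF in the collection is paired with a unique 24-bp barcode. The barcode is not annotated in the feature table, although a short fragment annotated as U6 promoter sequence lies between the ORF and the WPRE. The construct is intended for overexpressing ZNF507, individually or in pooled screens where the barcode identifies the transcription factor, as in directed-differentiation studies.
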