Features (pLannotate 1.2.2; 31 found; start..end, strand, type, name):
      5..231     +  promoter       RSV promoter: Rous sarcoma virus enhancer/promoter
    232..412     +  LTR            5' LTR (truncated): truncated 5' long terminal repeat (LTR) from HIV-1
    459..584     +  misc_feature   HIV-1 Ψ: packaging signal of human immunodeficiency virus type 1
    568..931     +  CDS            HIV-1 gag (fragment): gag protein from human immunodeficiency virus 1; gag
   1077..1310    +  misc_feature   RRE: The Rev response element (RRE) of HIV-1 allows for Rev-dependent mRNA export from the nucleus to the cytoplasm.
   1687..1713    +  CDS            Rev (fragment): human immunodeficiency virus 1 (HIV-1) Rev protein; rev; enhances nuclear export of unspliced and incompletely spliced viral mRNAs
   1720..1743    +  promoter       SV40 promoter (fragment): SV40 early promoter
   1744..1815    +  promoter       SV40 promoter (fragment): SV40 enhancer and early promoter
   1839..1974    +  rep_origin     SV40 ori: SV40 origin of replication
   2020..2616    +  CDS            PuroR (fragment): puromycin N-acetyltransferase; pac from Streptomyces; confers resistance to puromycin
   2665..2782    +  misc_feature   cPPT/CTS: central polypurine tract and central termination sequence of HIV-1
   2847..2913    +  CDS            small t antigen (fragment): SV40 (simian virus 40) small t antigen
   2920..4098    +  promoter       EF-1α promoter: strong constitutive promoter for human elongation factor EF-1α
   4115..6973    +  CDS            ZNF507: ZN507_HUMAN - Also known as KIAA1084. Experimental evidence at protein level: Swiss-Prot protein existence level 1. May be involved in transcriptional regulation. From Homo sapiens (Human).
   6989..7042    +  promoter       U6 promoter (fragment): RNA polymerase III promoter for human U6 snRNA
   7084..7672    +  misc_feature   WPRE: woodchuck hepatitis virus posttranscriptional regulatory element
   7723..7742    +  misc_feature   cPPT/CTS (fragment): central polypurine tract and central termination sequence of HIV-1
   7744..7977    +  LTR            3' LTR (ΔU3): self-inactivating 3' long terminal repeat (LTR) from HIV-1
   8055..8176    +  polyA_signal   SV40 poly(A) signal: SV40 polyadenylation signal
   8216..8351    +  rep_origin     SV40 ori: SV40 origin of replication
   8372..8390    -  promoter       T7 promoter: promoter for bacteriophage T7 RNA polymerase
   8398..8553    +  CDS            lacZα (fragment): LacZα fragment of β-galactosidase; lacZ fragment
   8558..8986    +  rep_origin     f1 ori (sequence partly withheld): f1 bacteriophage origin of replication; arrow indicates direction of (+) strand synthesis
   9039..9143    +  promoter       AmpR promoter: bla
   9144..10004   +  CDS            AmpR: β-lactamase; bla; confers resistance to ampicillin, carbenicillin, and related antibiotics
  10175..10763   +  rep_origin     ori: high-copy-number ColE1/pMB1/pBR322/pUC origin of replication
  10946..11038   +  CDS            lacI (fragment): lac repressor; lacI; The lac repressor binds to the lac operator to inhibit transcription in E. coli. This inhibition can be relieved by adding lactose or isopropyl-β-D-thiogalactopyranoside (IPTG).
  11051..11072   +  protein_bind   CAP binding site: CAP binding activates transcription in the presence of cAMP. E. coli catabolite activator protein
  11087..11117   +  promoter       lac promoter: promoter for the E. coli lac operon
  11121..11143   +  protein_bind   lac operator (fragment): The lac repressor binds to the lac operator to inhibit transcription in E. coli. This inhibition can be relieved by adding lactose or isopropyl-β-D-thiogalactopyranoside (IPTG). lac repressor encoded by lacI
  11186..11204   +  promoter       T3 promoter: promoter for bacteriophage T3 RNA polymerase
>Addgene plasmid #142852 | TFORF1779 | addgene full sequence | sequence record 396039 | Addgene NGS Result
TTAATGTAGTCTTATGCAATACTCTTGTAGTCTTGCAACATGGTAACGATGAGTTAGCAACATGCCTTAC
AAGGAGAGAAAAAGCACCGTGCATGCCGATTGGTGGAAGTAAGGTGGTACGATCGTGCCTTATTAGGAAG
GCAACAGACGGGTCTGACATGGATTGGACGAACCACTGAATTGCCGCATTGCAGAGATATTGTATTTAAG
TGCCTAGCTCGATACATAAACGGGTCTCTCTGGTTAGACCAGATCTGAGCCTGGGAGCTCTCTGGCTAAC
TAGGGAACCCACTGCTTAAGCCTCAATAAAGCTTGCCTTGAGTGCTTCAAGTAGTGTGTGCCCGTCTGTT
GTGTGACTCTGGTAACTAGAGATCCCTCAGACCCTTTTAGTCAGTGTGGAAAATCTCTAGCAGTGGCGCC
CGAACAGGGACTTGAAAGCGAAAGGGAAACCAGAGGAGCTCTCTCGACGCAGGACTCGGCTTGCTGAAGC
GCGCACGGCAAGAGGCGAGGGGCGGCGACTGGTGAGTACGCCAAAAATTTTGACTAGCGGAGGCTAGAAG
GAGAGAGATGGGTGCGAGAGCGTCAGTATTAAGCGGGGGAGAATTAGATCGCGATGGGAAAAAATTCGGT
TAAGGCCAGGGGGAAAGAAAAAATATAAATTAAAACATATAGTATGGGCAAGCAGGGAGCTAGAACGATT
CGCAGTTAATCCTGGCCTGTTAGAAACATCAGAAGGCTGTAGACAAATACTGGGACAGCTACAACCATCC
CTTCAGACAGGATCAGAAGAACTTAGATCATTATATAATACAGTAGCAACCCTCTATTGTGTGCATCAAA
GGATAGAGATAAAAGACACCAAGGAAGCTTTAGACAAGATAGAGGAAGAGCAAAACAAAAGTAAGACCAC
CGCACAGCAAGCGGCCGCTGATCTTCAGACCTGGAGGAGGAGATATGAGGGACAATTGGAGAAGTGAATT
ATATAAATATAAAGTAGTAAAAATTGAACCATTAGGAGTAGCACCCACCAAGGCAAAGAGAAGAGTGGTG
CAGAGAGAAAAAAGAGCAGTGGGAATAGGAGCTTTGTTCCTTGGGTTCTTGGGAGCAGCAGGAAGCACTA
TGGGCGCAGCGTCAATGACGCTGACGGTACAGGCCAGACAATTATTGTCTGGTATAGTGCAGCAGCAGAA
CAATTTGCTGAGGGCTATTGAGGCGCAACAGCATCTGTTGCAACTCACAGTCTGGGGCATCAAGCAGCTC
CAGGCAAGAATCCTGGCTGTGGAAAGATACCTAAAGGATCAACAGCTCCTGGGGATTTGGGGTTGCTCTG
GAAAACTCATTTGCACCACTGCTGTGCCTTGGAATGCTAGTTGGAGTAATAAATCTCTGGAACAGATTTG
GAATCACACGACCTGGATGGAGTGGGACAGAGAAATTAACAATTACACAAGCTTAATACACTCCTTAATT
GAAGAATCGCAAAACCAGCAAGAAAAGAATGAACAAGAATTATTGGAATTAGATAAATGGGCAAGTTTGT
GGAATTGGTTTAACATAACAAATTGGCTGTGGTATATAAAATTATTCATAATGATAGTAGGAGGCTTGGT
AGGTTTAAGAATAGTTTTTGCTGTACTTTCTATAGTGAATAGAGTTAGGCAGGGATATTCACCATTATCG
TTTCAGACCCACCTCCCAACCCCGAGGGGACCCATGCATTGCATCTCAATTAGTCAGCAACCAGGTGTGG
AAAGTCCCCAGGCTCCCCAGCAGGCAGAAGTATGCAAAGCATGCGTCTCAATTAGTCAGCAACCATAGTC
CCGCCCCTAACTCCGCCCATCCCGCCCCTAACTCCGCCCAGTTCCGCCCATTCTCCGCCCCATGGCTGAC
TAATTTTTTTTATTTATGCAGAGGCCGAGGCCGCCTCGGCCTCTGAGCTATTCCAGAAGTAGTGAGGAGG
CTTTTTTGGAGGCCTAGGCTTTTGCAAAAAGCTTTCTAGAGGTACCACCGGAGCTTACCATGACCGAGTA
CAAGCCCACGGTGCGCCTCGCCACCCGCGACGACGTCCCCAGGGCCGTACGCACCCTCGCCGCCGCGTTC
GCCGACTACCCCGCCACGCGCCACACCGTCGATCCGGACCGCCACATCGAGCGGGTCACCGAGCTGCAAG
AACTCTTCCTCACGCGCGTCGGGCTCGACATCGGCAAGGTGTGGGTCGCGGACGACGGCGCCGCCGTGGC
GGTCTGGACCACGCCGGAGAGCGTCGAAGCGGGGGCGGTGTTCGCCGAGATCGGCCCGCGCATGGCCGAG
TTGAGCGGTTCCCGGCTGGCCGCGCAGCAACAGATGGAAGGCCTCCTGGCGCCGCACCGGCCCAAGGAGC
CCGCGTGGTTCCTGGCCACCGTCGGCGTCTCGCCCGACCACCAGGGCAAGGGTCTGGGCAGCGCCGTCGT
GCTCCCCGGAGTGGAGGCGGCCGAGCGCGCCGGGGTGCCCGCCTTCCTGGAGACCTCCGCGCCCCGCAAC
CTCCCCTTCTACGAGCGGCTCGGCTTCACCGTCACCGCCGACGTCGAGGTGCCCGAAGGACCGCGCACCT
GGTGCATGACCCGCAAGCCCGGTGCCAGTTAACGAATTCTAGATCTTGAGACAAATGGCAGTATTCATCC
ACAATTTTAAAAGAAAAGGGGGGATTGGGGGGTACAGTGCAGGGGAAAGAATAGTAGACATAATAGCAAC
AGACATACAAACTAAAGAATTACAAAAACAAATTACAAAAATTCAAAATTTTCGGGTTTATTACAGGGAC
AGCAGAGATCCACTTTGGCGCCGGCTCGAGGCCTGCAGGTGCAAAGATGGATAAAGTTTTAAACAGAGAG
GAATCTTTGCAGCTAATGGACCTTCTAGGTCTTGAAAGGAGTGGGAATTGGCTCCGGTGCCCGTCAGTGG
GCAGAGCGCACATCGCCCACAGTCCCCGAGAAGTTGGGGGGAGGGGTCGGCAATTGAACCGGTGCCTAGA
GAAGGTGGCGCGGGGTAAACTGGGAAAGTGATGTCGTGTACTGGCTCCGCCTTTTTCCCGAGGGTGGGGG
AGAACCGTATATAAGTGCAGTAGTCGCCGTGAACGTTCTTTTTCGCAACGGGTTTGCCGCCAGAACACAG
GTAAGTGCCGTGTGTGGTTCCCGCGGGCCTGGCCTCTTTACGGGTTATGGCCCTTGCGTGCCTTGAATTA
CTTCCACCTGGCTGCAGTACGTGATTCTTGATCCCGAGCTTCGGGTTGGAAGTGGGTGGGAGAGTTCGAG
GCCTTGCGCTTAAGGAGCCCCTTCGCCTCGTGCTTGAGTTGAGGCCTGGCCTGGGCGCTGGGGCCGCCGC
GTGCGAATCTGGTGGCACCTTCGCGCCTGTCTCGCTGCTTTCGATAAGTCTCTAGCCATTTAAAATTTTT
GATGACCTGCTGCGACGCTTTTTTTCTGGCAAGATAGTCTTGTAAATGCGGGCCAAGATCTGCACACTGG
TATTTCGGTTTTTGGGGCCGCGGGCGGCGACGGGGCCCGTGCGTCCCAGCGCACATGTTCGGCGAGGCGG
GGCCTGCGAGCGCGGCCACCGAGAATCGGACGGGGGTAGTCTCAAGCTGGCCGGCCTGCTCTGGTGCCTG
GCCTCGCGCCGCCGTGTATCGCCCCGCCCTGGGCGGCAAGGCTGGCCCGGTCGGCACCAGTTGCGTGAGC
GGAAAGATGGCCGCTTCCCGGCCCTGCTGCAGGGAGCTCAAAATGGAGGACGCGGCGCTCGGGAGAGCGG
GCGGGTGAGTCACCCACACAAAGGAAAAGGGCCTTTCCGTCCTCAGCCGTCGCTTCATGTGACTCCACGG
AGTACCGGGCGCCGTCCAGGCACCTCGATTAGTTCTCGAGCTTTTGGAGTACGTCGTCTTTAGGTTGGGG
GGAGGGGTTTTATGCGATGGAGTTTCCCCACACTGAGTGGGTGGAGACTGAAGTTAGGCCAGCTTGGCAC
TTGATGTAATTCTCCTTGGAATTTGCCCTTTTTGAGTTTGGATCTTGGTTCATTCTCAAGCCTCAGACAG
TGGTTCAAAGTTTTTTTCTTCCATTTCAGGTGTCGTGAGGCTAGCACCGCCACCATGGAAGAAAGTAGCA
GTGTTGCCATGTTGGTGCCAGATATTGGGGAACAGGAAGCTATACTGACTGCTGAAAGTATCATCAGTCC
TTCATTGGAAATTGATGAACAAAGAAAAACTAAACCAGATCCATTAATCCATGTTATCCAGAAGTTAAGC
AAGATAGTGGAAAATGAAAAGTCACAAAAATGTCTTTTAATTGGGAAGAAACGCCCACGTTCAAGTGCTG
CAACACACTCTCTTGAAACCCAAGAACTTTGTGAGATTCCGGCTAAAGTAATCCAGTCACCTGCTGCTGA
TACTAGAAGGGCTGAGATGTCACAAACAAATTTTACCCCTGACACTCTTGCCCAGAATGAAGGGAAGGCT
ATGTCTTATCAGTGTAGCCTTTGTAAGTTTCTATCATCATCCTTTTCCGTGTTAAAAGATCATATTAAGC
AACATGGTCAGCAAAATGAAGTGATACTGATGTGCTCAGAGTGCCATATTACATCTAGAAGCCAGGAGGA
ACTTGAAGCCCACGTGGTGAATGACCATGACAATGATGCCAATATCCACACCCAATCCAAAGCCCAACAG
TGCGTAAGCCCCTCCAGCTCTTTGTGTCGGAAAACCACAGAAAGAAATGAAACCATTCCAGATATCCCAG
TAAGTGTGGACAATCTACAGACTCATACTGTCCAAACTGCATCTGTGGCAGAAATGGGTAGGAGGAAATG
GTATGCATACGAACAGTACGGCATGTATCGATGCTTGTTTTGTAGTTATACTTGTGGCCAGCAGAGAATG
TTGAAAACACACGCTTGGAAACATGCTGGGGAGGTTGATTGCTCCTATCCAATCTTTGAAAATGAAAATG
AACCCCTAGGCCTGCTGGATTCTTCAGCAGCTGCTGCGCCTGGTGGGGTCGATGCAGTCGTCATTGCTAT
TGGAGAGAGTGAACTGAGTATCCACAATGGGCCATCAGTGCAAGTGCAGATTTGCAGCTCAGAACAGTTA
TCATCTTCATCTCCTTTAGAACAGAGTGCAGAAAGAGGAGTACACCTAAGTCAGTCAGTTACCCTGGACC
CCAATGAGGAAGAAATGCTAGAAGTGATTTCTGATGCAGAGGAGAATCTGATTCCTGATAGCCTGCTTAC
ATCAGCACAGAAAATCATCAGCAGCAGCCCCAATAAAAAAGGGCATGTTAACGTGATAGTGGAGCGATTG
CCAAGTGCTGAAGAAACCCTTTCACAGAAGCGCTTCCTCATGAACACTGAAATGGAAGAAGGGAAGGACC
TGAGCCTGACAGAAGCTCAGATTGGGCGCGAAGGAATGGATGATGTTTATCGTGCTGATAAATGTACTGT
TGATATTGGGGGATTGATCATAGGCTGGAGCAGTTCAGAGAAAAAAGACGAGTTAATGAATAAAGGCCTG
GCTACTGATGAGAATGCCCCACCAGGCCGGAGAAGGACAAATTCTGAGTCTCTTCGATTACACTCATTAG
CTGCAGAAGCCCTTGTCACAATGCCTATAAGAGCTGCAGAGTTGACAAGAGCCAACCTGGGGCACTATGG
AGATATAAACCTTTTAGATCCAGATACTAGTCAAAGGCAAGTAGATAGTACATTGGCAGCGTACTCAAAA
ATGATGTCGCCACTTAAAAACTCTTCAGATGGATTAACTAGTCTTAACCAAAGCAACTCCACCTTGGTAG
CACTCCCAGAGGGTAGGCAGGAATTGTCAGATGGGCAGGTTAAGACAGGCATCAGCATGTCCTTACTCAC
CGTCATTGAAAAATTGAGAGAAAGGACAGACCAAAACGCTTCAGACGATGACATTTTGAAAGAGTTGCAG
GACAACGCCCAGTGCCAACCCAACAGCGATACAAGTTTGTCCGGAAACAATGTGGTGGAATACATCCCGA
ATGCTGAACGACCCTACCGTTGCCGCCTGTGTCACTACACAAGTGGCAACAAGGGCTACATCAAGCAGCA
CTTACGAGTCCATCGACAGAGACAGCCTTATCAGTGTCCTATCTGCGAGCACATAGCGGACAACAGCAAA
GATTTGGAGAGTCACATGATCCACCACTGTAAGACAAGAATATACCAGTGCAAGCAGTGTGAAGAATCCT
TCCATTATAAGAGTCAATTGAGGAACCATGAGAGAGAACAGCACAGTCTTCCAGATACCTTGTCAATAGC
AACTTCTAATGAGCCAAGAATTTCCAGTGATACAGCTGATGGAAAATGTGTCCAGGAAGGGAATAAGTCT
TCAGTCCAGAAACAATATAGATGTGATGTGTGTGATTATACAAGTACAACATATGTTGGTGTCAGAAACC
ACAGGCGAATCCATAACTCTGATAAGCCGTACAGATGCTCTCTGTGTGGGTATGTGTGTAGCCATCCTCC
TTCTTTGAAGTCTCATATGTGGAAACATGCAAGTGACCAAAATTACAACTACGAACAAGTAAACAAGGCT
ATTAACGACGCGATTTCACAAAGTGGCAGAGTTCTGGGGAAATCCCCTGGAAAGACTCAATTAAAGAGCA
GTGAAGAGAGTGCAGATCCCGTCACTGGAAGTTCAGAAAATGCAGTGTCATCTTCAGAACTGATGTCCCA
GACTCCCAGTGAAGTTCTGGGTACCAACGAGAATGAGAAACTGAGCCCTACAAGTAATACCTCATATAGT
TTAGAAAAAATCTCCAGTCTGGCCCCTCCTAGCATGGAGTACTGCGTTTTACTCTTCTGCTGTTGTATTT
GTGGTTTTGAATCAACCAGCAAAGAAAACCTCTTGGATCATATGAAAGAGCACGAGGGTGAAATTGTAAA
CATCATCCTGAATAAGGACCACAATACAGCTCTAAACACAAATTAGTAATGAACTAGTCCGTAACTTGAA
AGTATTTCGATTTCTTGGCTTTATATATCTTGTGGAAAGGACGAGGTACCTCTGAAGTCAAGGACAGGAC
GCGTTAAGTCGACAATCAACCTCTGGATTACAAAATTTGTGAAAGATTGACTGGTATTCTTAACTATGTT
GCTCCTTTTACGCTATGTGGATACGCTGCTTTAATGCCTTTGTATCATGCTATTGCTTCCCGTATGGCTT
TCATTTTCTCCTCCTTGTATAAATCCTGGTTGCTGTCTCTTTATGAGGAGTTGTGGCCCGTTGTCAGGCA
ACGTGGCGTGGTGTGCACTGTGTTTGCTGACGCAACCCCCACTGGTTGGGGCATTGCCACCACCTGTCAG
CTCCTTTCCGGGACTTTCGCTTTCCCCCTCCCTATTGCCACGGCGGAACTCATCGCCGCCTGCCTTGCCC
GCTGCTGGACAGGGGCTCGGCTGTTGGGCACTGACAATTCCGTGGTGTTGTCGGGGAAATCATCGTCCTT
TCCTTGGCTGCTCGCCTGTGTTGCCACCTGGATTCTGCGCGGGACGTCCTTCTGCTACGTCCCTTCGGCC
CTCAATCCAGCGGACCTTCCTTCCCGCGGCCTGCTGCCGGCTCTGCGGCCTCTTCCGCGTCTTCGCCTTC
GCCCTCAGACGAGTCGGATCTCCCTTTGGGCCGCCTCCCCGCGTCGACTTTAAGACCAATGACTTACAAG
GCAGCTGTAGATCTTAGCCACTTTTTAAAAGAAAAGGGGGGACTGGAAGGGCTAATTCACTCCCAACGAA
GACAAGATCTGCTTTTTGCTTGTACTGGGTCTCTCTGGTTAGACCAGATCTGAGCCTGGGAGCTCTCTGG
CTAACTAGGGAACCCACTGCTTAAGCCTCAATAAAGCTTGCCTTGAGTGCTTCAAGTAGTGTGTGCCCGT
CTGTTGTGTGACTCTGGTAACTAGAGATCCCTCAGACCCTTTTAGTCAGTGTGGAAAATCTCTAGCAGTA
CGTATAGTAGTTCATGTCATCTTATTATTCAGTATTTATAACTTGCAAAGAAATGAATATCAGAGAGTGA
GAGGAACTTGTTTATTGCAGCTTATAATGGTTACAAATAAAGCAATAGCATCACAAATTTCACAAATAAA
GCATTTTTTTCACTGCATTCTAGTTGTGGTTTGTCCAAACTCATCAATGTATCTTATCATGTCTGGCTCT
AGCTATCCCGCCCCTAACTCCGCCCATCCCGCCCCTAACTCCGCCCAGTTCCGCCCATTCTCCGCCCCAT
GGCTGACTAATTTTTTTTATTTATGCAGAGGCCGAGGCCGCCTCGGCCTCTGAGCTATTCCAGAAGTAGT
GAGGAGGCTTTTTTGGAGGCCTAGGGACGTACCCAATTCGCCCTATAGTGAGTCGTATTACGCGCGCTCA
CTGGCCGTCGTTTTACAACGTCGTGACTGGGAAAACCCTGGCGTTACCCAACTTAATCGCCTTGCAGCAC
ATCCCCCTTTCGCCAGCTGGCGTAATAGCGAAGAGGCCCGCACCGATCGCCCTTCCCAACAGTTGCGCAG
CCTGAATGGCGAATGGG
[124 nt withheld, positions 8558-8681]
C
[91 nt withheld, positions 8683-8773]
A
[49 nt withheld, positions 8775-8823]
CCTTTGACGTTGGAGTCCACGTTCTTT
[37 nt withheld, positions 8851-8887]
ACCCTATCTCGGTCTATTCTTTTGATTTATAAGGGATTTTGCCGATTTCGGCCTATTGGTTAAAAAATGA
GCTGATTTAACAAAAATTTAACGCGAATTTTAACAAAATATTAACGCTTACAATTTAGGTGGCACTTTTC
GGGGAAATGTGCGCGGAACCCCTATTTGTTTATTTTTCTAAATACATTCAAATATGTATCCGCTCATGAG
ACAATAACCCTGATAAATGCTTCAATAATATTGAAAAAGGAAGAGTATGAGTATTCAACATTTCCGTGTC
GCCCTTATTCCCTTTTTTGCGGCATTTTGCCTTCCTGTTTTTGCTCACCCAGAAACGCTGGTGAAAGTAA
AAGATGCTGAAGATCAGTTGGGTGCACGAGTGGGTTACATCGAACTGGATCTCAACAGCGGTAAGATCCT
TGAGAGTTTTCGCCCCGAAGAACGTTTTCCAATGATGAGCACTTTTAAAGTTCTGCTATGTGGCGCGGTA
TTATCCCGTATTGACGCCGGGCAAGAGCAACTCGGTCGCCGCATACACTATTCTCAGAATGACTTGGTTG
AGTACTCACCAGTCACAGAAAAGCATCTTACGGATGGCATGACAGTAAGAGAATTATGCAGTGCTGCCAT
AACCATGAGTGATAACACTGCGGCCAACTTACTTCTGACAACGATCGGAGGACCGAAGGAGCTAACCGCT
TTTTTGCACAACATGGGGGATCATGTAACTCGCCTTGATCGTTGGGAACCGGAGCTGAATGAAGCCATAC
CAAACGACGAGCGTGACACCACGATGCCTGTAGCAATGGCAACAACGTTGCGCAAACTATTAACTGGCGA
ACTACTTACTCTAGCTTCCCGGCAACAATTAATAGACTGGATGGAGGCGGATAAAGTTGCAGGACCACTT
CTGCGCTCGGCCCTTCCGGCTGGCTGGTTTATTGCTGATAAATCTGGAGCCGGTGAGCGTGGGTCTCGCG
GTATCATTGCAGCACTGGGGCCAGATGGTAAGCCCTCCCGTATCGTAGTTATCTACACGACGGGGAGTCA
GGCAACTATGGATGAACGAAATAGACAGATCGCTGAGATAGGTGCCTCACTGATTAAGCATTGGTAACTG
TCAGACCAAGTTTACTCATATATACTTTAGATTGATTTAAAACTTCATTTTTAATTTAAAAGGATCTAGG
TGAAGATCCTTTTTGATAATCTCATGACCAAAATCCCTTAACGTGAGTTTTCGTTCCACTGAGCGTCAGA
CCCCGTAGAAAAGATCAAAGGATCTTCTTGAGATCCTTTTTTTCTGCGCGTAATCTGCTGCTTGCAAACA
AAAAAACCACCGCTACCAGCGGTGGTTTGTTTGCCGGATCAAGAGCTACCAACTCTTTTTCCGAAGGTAA
CTGGCTTCAGCAGAGCGCAGATACCAAATACTGTTCTTCTAGTGTAGCCGTAGTTAGGCCACCACTTCAA
GAACTCTGTAGCACCGCCTACATACCTCGCTCTGCTAATCCTGTTACCAGTGGCTGCTGCCAGTGGCGAT
AAGTCGTGTCTTACCGGGTTGGACTCAAGACGATAGTTACCGGATAAGGCGCAGCGGTCGGGCTGAACGG
GGGGTTCGTGCACACAGCCCAGCTTGGAGCGAACGACCTACACCGAACTGAGATACCTACAGCGTGAGCT
ATGAGAAAGCGCCACGCTTCCCGAAGGGAGAAAGGCGGACAGGTATCCGGTAAGCGGCAGGGTCGGAACA
GGAGAGCGCACGAGGGAGCTTCCAGGGGGAAACGCCTGGTATCTTTATAGTCCTGTCGGGTTTCGCCACC
TCTGACTTGAGCGTCGATTTTTGTGATGCTCGTCAGGGGGGCGGAGCCTATGGAAAAACGCCAGCAACGC
GGCCTTTTTACGGTTCCTGGCCTTTTGCTGGCCTTTTGCTCACATGTTCTTTCCTGCGTTATCCCCTGAT
TCTGTGGATAACCGTATTACCGCCTTTGAGTGAGCTGATACCGCTCGCCGCAGCCGAACGACCGAGCGCA
GCGAGTCAGTGAGCGAGGAAGCGGAAGAGCGCCCAATACGCAAACCGCCTCTCCCCGCGCGTTGGCCGAT
TCATTAATGCAGCTGGCACGACAGGTTTCCCGACTGGAAAGCGGGCAGTGAGCGCAACGCAATTAATGTG
AGTTAGCTCACTCATTAGGCACCCCAGGCTTTACACTTTATGCTTCCGGCTCGTATGTTGTGTGGAATTG
TGAGCGGATAACAATTTCACACAGGAAACAGCTATGACCATGATTACGCCAAGCGCGCAATTAACCCTCA
CTAAAGGGAACAAAAGCTGGAGCTGCAAGC
