>Addgene plasmid #142852 | TFORF1779 | depositor partial sequence | sequence record 280694 | Insert
ACCGCCACCATGGAAGAAAGTAGCAGTGTTGCCATGTTGGTGCCAGATATTGGGGAACAGGAAGCTATAC
TGACTGCTGAAAGTATCATCAGTCCTTCATTGGAAATTGATGAACAAAGAAAAACTAAACCAGATCCATT
AATCCATGTTATCCAGAAGTTAAGCAAGATAGTGGAAAATGAAAAGTCACAAAAATGTCTTTTAATTGGG
AAGAAACGCCCACGTTCAAGTGCTGCAACACACTCTCTTGAAACCCAAGAACTTTGTGAGATTCCGGCTA
AAGTAATCCAGTCACCTGCTGCTGATACTAGAAGGGCTGAGATGTCACAAACAAATTTTACCCCTGACAC
TCTTGCCCAGAATGAAGGGAAGGCTATGTCTTATCAGTGTAGCCTTTGTAAGTTTCTATCATCATCCTTT
TCCGTGTTAAAAGATCATATTAAGCAACATGGTCAGCAAAATGAAGTGATACTGATGTGCTCAGAGTGCC
ATATTACATCTAGAAGCCAGGAGGAACTTGAAGCCCACGTGGTGAATGACCATGACAATGATGCCAATAT
CCACACCCAATCCAAAGCCCAACAGTGCGTAAGCCCCTCCAGCTCTTTGTGTCGGAAAACCACAGAAAGA
AATGAAACCATTCCAGATATCCCAGTAAGTGTGGACAATCTACAGACTCATACTGTCCAAACTGCATCTG
TGGCAGAAATGGGTAGGAGGAAATGGTATGCATACGAACAGTACGGCATGTATCGATGCTTGTTTTGTAG
TTATACTTGTGGCCAGCAGAGAATGTTGAAAACACACGCTTGGAAACATGCTGGGGAGGTTGATTGCTCC
TATCCAATCTTTGAAAATGAAAATGAACCCCTAGGCCTGCTGGATTCTTCAGCAGCTGCTGCGCCTGGTG
GGGTCGATGCAGTCGTCATTGCTATTGGAGAGAGTGAACTGAGTATCCACAATGGGCCATCAGTGCAAGT
GCAGATTTGCAGCTCAGAACAGTTATCATCTTCATCTCCTTTAGAACAGAGTGCAGAAAGAGGAGTACAC
CTAAGTCAGTCAGTTACCCTGGACCCCAATGAGGAAGAAATGCTAGAAGTGATTTCTGATGCAGAGGAGA
ATCTGATTCCTGATAGCCTGCTTACATCAGCACAGAAAATCATCAGCAGCAGCCCCAATAAAAAAGGGCA
TGTTAACGTGATAGTGGAGCGATTGCCAAGTGCTGAAGAAACCCTTTCACAGAAGCGCTTCCTCATGAAC
ACTGAAATGGAAGAAGGGAAGGACCTGAGCCTGACAGAAGCTCAGATTGGGCGCGAAGGAATGGATGATG
TTTATCGTGCTGATAAATGTACTGTTGATATTGGGGGATTGATCATAGGCTGGAGCAGTTCAGAGAAAAA
AGACGAGTTAATGAATAAAGGCCTGGCTACTGATGAGAATGCCCCACCAGGCCGGAGAAGGACAAATTCT
GAGTCTCTTCGATTACACTCATTAGCTGCAGAAGCCCTTGTCACAATGCCTATAAGAGCTGCAGAGTTGA
CAAGAGCCAACCTGGGGCACTATGGAGATATAAACCTTTTAGATCCAGATACTAGTCAAAGGCAAGTAGA
TAGTACATTGGCAGCGTACTCAAAAATGATGTCGCCACTTAAAAACTCTTCAGATGGATTAACTAGTCTT
AACCAAAGCAACTCCACCTTGGTAGCACTCCCAGAGGGTAGGCAGGAATTGTCAGATGGGCAGGTTAAGA
CAGGCATCAGCATGTCCTTACTCACCGTCATTGAAAAATTGAGAGAAAGGACAGACCAAAACGCTTCAGA
CGATGACATTTTGAAAGAGTTGCAGGACAACGCCCAGTGCCAACCCAACAGCGATACAAGTTTGTCCGGA
AACAATGTGGTGGAATACATCCCGAATGCTGAACGACCCTACCGTTGCCGCCTGTGTCACTACACAAGTG
GCAACAAGGGCTACATCAAGCAGCACTTACGAGTCCATCGACAGAGACAGCCTTATCAGTGTCCTATCTG
CGAGCACATAGCGGACAACAGCAAAGATTTGGAGAGTCACATGATCCACCACTGTAAGACAAGAATATAC
CAGTGCAAGCAGTGTGAAGAATCCTTCCATTATAAGAGTCAATTGAGGAACCATGAGAGAGAACAGCACA
GTCTTCCAGATACCTTGTCAATAGCAACTTCTAATGAGCCAAGAATTTCCAGTGATACAGCTGATGGAAA
ATGTGTCCAGGAAGGGAATAAGTCTTCAGTCCAGAAACAATATAGATGTGATGTGTGTGATTATACAAGT
ACAACATATGTTGGTGTCAGAAACCACAGGCGAATCCATAACTCTGATAAGCCGTACAGATGCTCTCTGT
GTGGGTATGTGTGTAGCCATCCTCCTTCTTTGAAGTCTCATATGTGGAAACATGCAAGTGACCAAAATTA
CAACTACGAACAAGTAAACAAGGCTATTAACGACGCGATTTCACAAAGTGGCAGAGTTCTGGGGAAATCC
CCTGGAAAGACTCAATTAAAGAGCAGTGAAGAGAGTGCAGATCCCGTCACTGGAAGTTCAGAAAATGCAG
TGTCATCTTCAGAACTGATGTCCCAGACTCCCAGTGAAGTTCTGGGTACCAACGAGAATGAGAAACTGAG
CCCTACAAGTAATACCTCATATAGTTTAGAAAAAATCTCCAGTCTGGCCCCTCCTAGCATGGAGTACTGC
GTTTTACTCTTCTGCTGTTGTATTTGTGGTTTTGAATCAACCAGCAAAGAAAACCTCTTGGATCATATGA
AAGAGCACGAGGGTGAAATTGTAAACATCATCCTGAATAAGGACCACAATACAGCTCTAAACACAAATTA
GTAATGAACTAGTCCGTAACTTGAAAGTATTTCGATTTCTTGGCTTTATATATCTTGTGGAAAGGACGAG
GTACCTCTGAAGTCAAGGACAGG
