>Addgene plasmid #142852 | TFORF1779 | depositor partial sequence | sequence record 280695 | Barcode
GGTACCTCTGAAGTCAAGGACAGG
